>Addgene plasmid #86928 | pET tdTomato LIC cloning vector (H6-tdTomato) | addgene full sequence | sequence record 175058 | Addgene NGS Result
TGATCGTTGGCAACCAGCATCGCAGTGGGAACGATACCCTCATTCAGCATTTGCATGGTTTGTTGAAAAC
CGGACATGGCACTCCAGTCGCCTTCCCGTTCCGCTATCGGCTGAATTTGATTGCGAGTGAGATATTTATG
CCAGCCAGCCAGACGCAGACGCGCCGAGACAGAACTTAATGGGCCCGCTAACAGCGCGATTTGCTGGTGA
CCCAATGCGACCAGATGCTCCACGCCCAGTCGCGTACCGTCTTCATGGGAGAAAATAATACTGTTGATGG
GTGTCTGGTCAGAGACATCAAGAAATAACGCCGGAACATTAGTGCAGGCAGCTTCCACAGCAATGGCATC
CTGGTCATCCAGCGGATAGTTAATGATCAGCCCACTGACGCGTTGCGCGAGAAGATTGTGCACCGCCGCT
TTACAGGCTTCGACGCCGCTTCGTTCTACCATCGACACCACCACGCTGGCACCCAGTTGATCGGCGCGAG
ATTTAATCGCCGCGACAATTTGCGACGGCGCGTGCAGGGCCAGACTGGAGGTGGCAACGCCAATCAGCAA
CGACTGTTTGCCCGCCAGTTGTTGTGCCACGCGGTTGGGAATGTAATTCAGCTCCGCCATCGCCGCTTCC
ACTTTTTCCCGCGTTTTCGCAGAAACGTGGCTGGCCTGGTTCACCACGCGGGAAACGGTCTGATAAGAGA
CACCGGCATACTCTGCGACATCGTATAACGTTACTGGTTTCACATTCACCACCCTGAATTGACTCTCTTC
CGGGCGCTATCATGCCATACCGCGAAAGGTTTTGCGCCATTCGATGGTGTCCGGGATCTCGACGCTCTCC
CTTATGCGACTCCTGCATTAGGAAGCAGCCCAGTAGTAGGTTGAGGCCGTTGAGCACCGCCGCCGCAAGG
AATGGTGCATGCAAGGAGATGGCGCCCAACAGTCCCCCGGCCACGGGGCCTGCCACCATACCCACGCCGA
AACAAGCGCTCATGAGCCCGAAGTGGCGAGCCCGATCTTCCCCATCGGTGATGTCGGCGATATAGGCGCC
AGCAACCGCACCTGTGGCGCCGGTGATGCCGGCCACGATGCGTCCGGCGTAGAGGATCGAGATCTCGATC
CCGCGAAATTAATACGACTCACTATAGGGGAATTGTGAGCGGATAACAATTCCCCTCTAGAAATAATTTT
GTTTAACTTTAAGAAGGAGATATACCATGGGAGGCCTGAACGATATTTTTGAAGCGCAGAAAATTGAATG
GCATGAACACCATCACCATCACCATGAAAACCTGTACTTCCAATCCAATATTGGTAGTGGGAGCAACGGC
AGCAGCGGATCCGTGAGTAAGGGCGAGGAAGTGATCAAAGAGTTCATGCGGTTTAAGGTGAGAATGGAAG
GAAGCATGAACGGCCACGAGTTCGAAATTGAGGGAGAAGGAGAGGGACGGCCCTACGAGGGCACCCAGAC
AGCCAAGCTGAAAGTGACAAAGGGCGGGCCTCTGCCATTCGCTTGGGACATCCTGAGCCCACAGTTTATG
TACGGCTCCAAGGCCTATGTGAAACATCCAGCTGACATTCCCGATTATAAGAAACTGAGCTTCCCCGAGG
GGTTTAAGTGGGAAAGAGTGATGAACTTCGAGGACGGAGGCCTGGTGACTGTGACCCAGGACAGCTCCCT
GCAGGATGGGACCCTGATCTACAAGGTGAAAATGAGAGGGACAAATTTTCCCCCTGATGGACCTGTGATG
CAGAAGAAAACTATGGGATGGGAGGCCTCCACCGAAAGGCTGTATCCACGCGACGGGGTGCTGAAAGGAG
AAATCCACCAGGCTCTGAAGCTGAAAGATGGGGGACATTACCTGGTGGAGTTCAAGACAATCTACATGGC
CAAGAAACCTGTGCAGCTGCCAGGCTACTATTACGTGGACACAAAACTGGATATCACTTCACACAACGAG
GACTACACTATTGTGGAGCAGTATGAACGGAGCGAGGGGAGACACCATCTGTTCCTGGGCCATGGGACTG
GAAGTACCGGCTCAGGGTCTAGTGGAACCGCCTCAAGCGAGGATAACAATATGGCTGTGATCAAAGAGTT
CATGAGGTTTAAGGTGCGCATGGAGGGCAGCATGAATGGGCACGAATTTGAGATTGAAGGAGAGGGCGAA
GGGAGGCCTTACGAGGGCACACAGACTGCCAAGCTGAAAGTGACCAAGGGAGGACCACTGCCTTTCGCTT
GGGATATCCTGTCTCCTCAGTTTATGTACGGAAGTAAGGCCTATGTCAAGCATCCCGCTGACATTCCTGA
TTACAAGAAACTGTCTTTCCCAGAGGGCTTTAAGTGGGAGAGAGTGATGAATTTTGAAGATGGAGGCCTG
GTGACCGTGACACAGGACTCCTCTCTGCAGGATGGCACTCTGATCTACAAAGTCAAAATGCGCGGCACCA
ATTTTCCACCCGATGGGCCCGTGATGCAGAAGAAAACAATGGGGTGGGAGGCCAGCACTGAACGGCTGTA
TCCTAGAGACGGAGTGCTGAAGGGCGAAATCCACCAGGCCCTGAAGCTGAAAGACGGCGGCCACTACCTG
GTGGAGTTCAAAACCATCTACATGGCCAAGAAACCAGTGCAGCTGCCCGGCTATTACTATGTGGACACCA
AGCTGGATATCACATCCCACAATGAAGACTACACCATTGTGGAACAGTATGAGAGGTCTGAAGGACGCCA
CCATCTGTTTCTGTACGGCATGGATGAGCTGTATAAGTAATAAGCGGCCGCACTCGAGCACCACCACCAC
CACCACTGAGATCCGGCTGCTAACAAAGCCCGAAAGGAAGCTGAGTTGGCTGCTGCCACCGCTGAGCAAT
AACTAGCATAACCCCTTGGGGCCTCTAAACGGGTCTTGAGGGGTTTTTTGCTGAAAGGAGGAACTATATC
CGGATTGGCGAATGGG
[124 nt withheld, positions 2957-3080]
C
[91 nt withheld, positions 3082-3172]
A
[49 nt withheld, positions 3174-3222]
CCTTTGACGTTGGAGTCCACGTTCTTT
[37 nt withheld, positions 3250-3286]
ACCCTATCTCGGTCTATTCTTTTGATTTATAAGGGATTTTGCCGATTTCGGCCTATTGGTTAAAAAATGA
GCTGATTTAACAAAAATTTAACGCGAATTTTAACAAACTAGTAACGTTTACAATTTCAGGTGGCACTTTT
CGGGGAAATGTGCGCGGAACCCCTATTTGTTTATTTTTCTAAATACATTCAAATATGTATCCGCTCATGA
ATTAATTCTTAGAAAAACTCATCGAGCATCAAATGAAACTGCAATTTATTCATATCAGGATTATCAATAC
CATATTTTTGAAAAAGCCGTTTCTGTAATGAAGGAGAAAACTCACCGAGGCAGTTCCATAGGATGGCAAG
ATCCTGGTATCGGTCTGCGATTCCGACTCGTCCAACATCAATACAACCTATTAATTTCCCCTCGTCAAAA
ATAAGGTTATCAAGTGAGAAATCACCATGAGTGACGACTGAATCCGGTGAGAATGGCAAAAGTTTATGCA
TTTCTTTCCAGACTTGTTCAACAGGCCAGCCATTACGCTCGTCATCAAAATCACTCGCATCAACCAAACC
GTTATTCATTCGTGATTGCGCCTGAGCGAGACGAAATACGCGATCGCTGTTAAAAGGACAATTACAAACA
GGAATCGAATGCAACCGGCGCAGGAACACTGCCAGCGCATCAACAATGTTTTCACCTGAATCAGGATATT
CTTCTAATACCTGGAATGCTGTTTTCCCGGGGATCGCAGTGGTGAGTAACCATGCATCATCAGGAGTACG
GATAAAATGCTTGATGGTCGGAAGAGGCATAAATTCCGTCAGCCAGTTTAGTCTGACCATCTCATCTGTA
ACATCATTGGCAACGCTACCTTTGCCATGTTTCAGAAACAACTCTGGCGCATCGGGCTTCCCATACAATC
GATAGATTGTCGCACCTGATTGCCCGACATTATCGCGAGCCCATTTATACCCATATAAATCAGCATCCAT
GTTGGAATTTAATCGCGGCCTAGAGCAAGACGTTTCCCGTTGAATATGGCTCATAACACCCCTTGTATTA
CTGTTTATGTAAGCAGACAGTTTTATTGTTCATGACCAAAATCCCTTAACGTGAGTTTTCGTTCCACTGA
GCGTCAGACCCCGTAGAAAAGATCAAAGGATCTTCTTGAGATCCTTTTTTTCTGCGCGTAATCTGCTGCT
TGCAAACAAAAAAACCACCGCTACCAGCGGTGGTTTGTTTGCCGGATCAAGAGCTACCAACTCTTTTTCC
GAAGGTAACTGGCTTCAGCAGAGCGCAGATACCAAATACTGTCCTTCTAGTGTAGCCGTAGTTAGGCCAC
CACTTCAAGAACTCTGTAGCACCGCCTACATACCTCGCTCTGCTAATCCTGTTACCAGTGGCTGCTGCCA
GTGGCGATAAGTCGTGTCTTACCGGGTTGGACTCAAGACGATAGTTACCGGATAAGGCGCAGCGGTCGGG
CTGAACGGGGGGTTCGTGCACACAGCCCAGCTTGGAGCGAACGACCTACACCGAACTGAGATACCTACAG
CGTGAGCTATGAGAAAGCGCCACGCTTCCCGAAGGGAGAAAGGCGGACAGGTATCCGGTAAGCGGCAGGG
TCGGAACAGGAGAGCGCACGAGGGAGCTTCCAGGGGGAAACGCCTGGTATCTTTATAGTCCTGTCGGGTT
TCGCCACCTCTGACTTGAGCGTCGATTTTTGTGATGCTCGTCAGGGGGGCGGAGCCTATGGAAAAACGCC
AGCAACGCGGCCTTTTTACGGTTCCTGGCCTTTTGCTGGCCTTTTGCTCACATGTTCTTTCCTGCGTTAT
CCCCTGATTCTGTGGATAACCGTATTACCGCCTTTGAGTGAGCTGATACCGCTCGCCGCAGCCGAACGAC
CGAGCGCAGCGAGTCAGTGAGCGAGGAAGCGGAAGAGCGCCTGATGCGGTATTTTCTCCTTACGCATCTG
TGCGGTATTTCACACCGCAATGGTGCACTCTCAGTACAATCTGCTCTGATGCCGCATAGTTAAGCCAGTA
TACACTCCGCTATCGCTACGTGACTGGGTCATGGCTGCGCCCCGACACCCGCCAACACCCGCTGACGCGC
CCTGACGGGCTTGTCTGCTCCCGGCATCCGCTTACAGACAAGCTGTGACCGTCTCCGGGAGCTGCATGTG
TCAGAGGTTTTCACCGTCATCACCGAAACGCGCGAGGCAGCTGCGGTAAAGCTCATCAGCGTGGTCGTGA
AGCGATTCACAGATGTCTGCCTGTTCATCCGCGTCCAGCTCGTTGAGTTTCTCCAGAAGCGTTAATGTCT
GGCTTCTGATAAAGCGGGCCATGTTAAGGGCGGTTTTTTCCTGTTTGGTCACTGATGCCTCCGTGTAAGG
GGGATTTCTGTTCATGGGGGTAATGATACCGATGAAACGAGAGAGGATGCTCACGATACGGGTTACTGAT
GATGAACATGCCCGGTTACTGGAACGTTGTGAGGGTAAACAACTGGCGGTATGGATGCGGCGGGACCAGA
GAAAAATCACTCAGGGTCAATGCCAGCGCTTCGTTAATACAGATGTAGGTGTTCCACAGGGTAGCCAGCA
GCATCCTGCGATGCAGATCCGGAACATAATGGTGCAGGGCGCTGACTTCCGCGTTTCCAGACTTTACGAA
ACACGGAAACCGAAGACCATTCATGTTGTTGCTCAGGTCGCAGACGTTTTGCAGCAGCAGTCGCTTCACG
TTCGCTCGCGTATCGGTTATTCATTCTGCTAACCAGTAAGGCAACCCCGCCAGCCTAGCCGGGTCCTCAA
CGACAGGAGCACGATCATGCGCACCCGTGGGGCCGCCATGCCGGCGATAATGGCCTGCTTCTCGCCGAAA
CGTTTGGTGGCGGGACCAGTGACGAAGGCTTGAGCGAGGGCGTGCAAGATTCCGAATACCGCAAGCGACA
GGCCGATCATCGTCGCGCTCCAGCGAAAGCGGTCCTCGCCGAAAATGACCCAGAGCGCTGCCGGCACCTG
TCCTACGAGTTGCATGATAAAGAAGACAGTCATAAGTGCGGCGACGATAGTCATGCCCCGCGCCCACCGG
AAGGAGCTGACTGGGTTGAAGGCTCTCAAGGGCATCGGTCGAGATCCCGGTGCCTAATGAGTGAGCTAAC
TTACATTAATTGCGTTGCGCTCACTGCCCGCTTTCCAGTCGGGAAACCTGTCGTGCCAGCTGCATTAATG
AATCGGCCAACGCGCGGGGAGAGGCGGTTTGCGTATTGGGCGCCAGGGTGGTTTTTCTTTTCACCAGTGA
GACGGGCAACAGCTGATTGCCCTTCACCGCCTGGCCCTGAGAGAGTTGCAGCAAGCGGTCCACGCTGGTT
TGCCCCAGCAGGCGAAAATCCTGTTTGATGGTGGTTAACGGCGGGATATAACATGAGCTGTCTTCGGTAT
CGTCGTATCCCACTACCGAGATATCCGCACCAACGCGCAGCCCGGACTCGGTAATGGCGCGCATTGCGCC
CAGCGCCATC
Features (pLannotate 1.2.2; 21 found; start..end, strand, type, name):
    744..821     -  promoter       lacI promoter: lacI
    829..1108    -  CDS            TcR (fragment): tetracycline efflux protein; tet; confers resistance to tetracycline
   1130..1148    +  promoter       T7 promoter: promoter for bacteriophage T7 RNA polymerase
   1149..1173    +  protein_bind   lac operator: The lac repressor binds to the lac operator to inhibit transcription in E. coli. This inhibition can be relieved by adding lactose or isopropyl-β-D-thiogalactopyranoside (IPTG). lac repressor encoded by lacI
   1188..1210    +  RBS            RBS: efficient ribosome binding site from bacteriophage T7 gene 10 (Olins and Rangwala, 1989)
   1268..1285    +  CDS            6xHis: 6xHis affinity tag
   1286..1302    +  CDS            TEV site (fragment): tobacco etch virus (TEV) protease recognition and cleavage site
   1343..2767    +  CDS            tdTomato: tdTomato is a basic (constitutively fluorescent) orange fluorescent protein published in 2004, derived from Discosoma sp.. It is reported to be a somewhat slowly-maturing tandem dimer with low acid sensitivity.
   2789..2806    +  CDS            9xHis (fragment): 9xHis affinity tag
   2816..2865    +  CDS            SET1 (fragment): solubility-enhancement tag derived from T7 phage gene 10B
   2873..2920    +  terminator     T7 terminator: transcription terminator for bacteriophage T7 RNA polymerase
   2957..3385    +  rep_origin     f1 ori (sequence partly withheld): f1 bacteriophage origin of replication; arrow indicates direction of (+) strand synthesis
   3439..3496    +  promoter       AmpR promoter (fragment): bla
   3505..4320    -  CDS            KanR: aminoglycoside phosphotransferase; aph(3')-Ia; confers resistance to kanamycin in bacteria or G418 (Geneticin®) in eukaryotes
   4442..5030    +  rep_origin     ori: high-copy-number ColE1/pMB1/pBR322/pUC origin of replication
   5216..5355    -  misc_feature   bom: basis of mobility region from pBR322
   5457..5648    -  CDS            rop: Rop protein, which maintains plasmids at low copy number; rop
   5665..6045    +  CDS            YPB1_ECOLX: Protein predicted: Swiss-Prot protein existence level 4. From Escherichia coli.
   6117..6408    -  CDS            TcR (fragment): tetracycline efflux protein; tet; confers resistance to tetracycline
   6423..6444    -  protein_bind   CAP binding site: CAP binding activates transcription in the presence of cAMP. E. coli catabolite activator protein
   6457..743     -  CDS            lacI (across the origin): lac repressor; lacI; The lac repressor binds to the lac operator to inhibit transcription in E. coli. This inhibition can be relieved by adding lactose or isopropyl-β-D-thiogalactopyranoside (IPTG).
