[The description below was written by a language model from this plasmid's Addgene catalogue record and pLannotate feature annotations shown in this document.]
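Description:
pET tdTomato LIC cloning vector (H6-tdTomato) is an empty pET-family bacterial expression backbone of about 6.8 kb, designed for inserting an open reading frame by ligation-independent cloning. It is selected with kanamycin (KanR, aminoglycoside phosphotransferase). It replicates from a ColE1/pBR322-type origin accompanied by the bom region and the rop gene, which is consistent with the catalogue's low-copy designation. An f1 origin is also present. Short tetracycline-resistance fragments in the annotation appear to be nonfunctional pBR322-derived remnants.

Expression is driven by a T7 promoter followed directly by a lac operator and the T7 gene 10 ribosome binding site. The plasmid-borne lacI gene supplies repressor, so transcription requires a T7 RNA polymerase-expressing host and is IPTG-inducible. It ends at the T7 terminator. According to the catalogue, the resulting protein has the layout AviTag (biotin acceptor)-His6-TEV site-ORF-tdTomato. The gene of interest is cloned without a stop codon between the N-terminal tag block and the C-terminal tandem-dimer orange-red fluorescent protein. The His tag allows metal-affinity purification, the AviTag allows site-specific biotinylation, and TEV cleavage removes both. The feature table detects the 6xHis tag, a partial TEV site (interrupted at the LIC junction) and tdTomato, but it does not annotate the AviTag. It also flags a second His-like fragment downstream of tdTomato, which the catalogue does not list as a tag.

The tdTomato sequence came from an AAV Chronos-tdTomato plasmid. The vector can be used for single-protein expression, and it is also compatible with the depositor's 2-series polycistronic destination vectors for co-expression.
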