Addgene plasmid #86928: pET tdTomato LIC cloning vector (H6-tdTomato)
Purpose: (Empty Backbone) pET LIC cloning vector for Biotin-His6-tev-yORF-tdTomato
Depositing lab: Chris Jeans. Depositing organization: University of California, Berkeley.
Backbone
  Vector backbone: pET
  Backbone size (bp): 6799
  Modifications to backbone: tdTomato is from AddGene plasmid 62726.
  Vector type: Bacterial Expression
  Promoter: T7
  Tag / fusion protein: AviTag (biotin) (N terminal on backbone); 6xHis (N terminal on backbone); TEV cleavage site (N terminal on backbone); tdTomato (C terminal on backbone)
Growth in bacteria
  Bacterial resistance: Kanamycin, 50 μg/mL
  Growth temperature: 37°C
  Growth strain: DH5alpha
  Copy number: Low Copy
Gene/Insert
  Cloning method: Ligation Independent Cloning
  Sequencing primers: 5′ T7 Forward; 3′ T7 Reverse
Resource information
  A portion of this plasmid was derived from a plasmid made by: The sequence for tdTomato came from Addgene #62726 (pAAV-Syn-Chronos-tdTomato).
Terms and licenses: Academic/Nonprofit Terms; Industry Terms: Not Available to Industry
Depositor comments: This plasmid is an empty vector. Your gene can be inserted with a LIC cloning protocol. This plasmid can be used as a single-expression vector, and it is also compatible with our 2-series polycistronic destination vectors (2D, 2E, and 2Z), if co-expression with other genes is desired. To clone into this vector, add LIC tags to the 5' end of your PCR primers. Forward - 5' TACTTCCAATCCAATGCA 3' Reverse - 5' CTCCCACTACCAATGCC 3' Do NOT include a stop codon with your reverse primer. Linearize the plasmid with SspI, then gel purify. When digesting the DNA with T4 polymerase, use dGTP for the insert and dCTP for your linearized vector. More information on this vector can be found through http://qb3.berkeley.edu/qb3/macrolab/
How to cite: pET tdTomato LIC cloning vector (H6-tdTomato) was a gift from Chris Jeans (Addgene plasmid # 86928 ; http://n2t.net/addgene:86928 ; RRID:Addgene_86928)
